Addgene plasmid #171178: pLI_C-tag TNF
Purpose: inducible expression of C-tag TNF
Depositing lab: Veit Hornung. Depositing organization: Ludwig-Maximilians-Universitaet Muenchen (LMU). Publication: C-tag TNF: a reporter system to study TNF shedding. Pinci F, Gaidt MM, Jung C, Kuut G, Jackson MA, Bauernfried S, Hornung V. J Biol Chem. 2020 Dec 25;295(52):18065-18075. doi: 10.1074/jbc.RA120.015248. Epub 2020 Oct 20. PubMed 33082141.
Backbone
  Vector backbone: pLIX_403
  Backbone manufacturer: David Root
  Backbone size w/o insert (bp): 7607
  Total vector size (bp): 8309
  Vector type: Mammalian Expression, Lentiviral
  Selectable markers: Puromycin
Growth in bacteria
  Bacterial resistance: Ampicillin, 100 μg/mL
  Growth temperature: 30°C
  Growth strain: NEB Stable
  Copy number: High Copy
Gene/Insert
  Gene/Insert name: C-tag TNF
  Species: H. sapiens (human)
  Insert size (bp): 702
  Mutation: ADAM cleavage site of TNF (AA73-76) was exchanged for the C-tag sequence
  Promoter: tight TRE promoter
  Tag / fusion protein: C-tag (internal)
  Cloning method: Restriction Enzyme; 5′ cloning site NheI (not destroyed); 3′ cloning site BamHI (not destroyed)
  Sequencing primers: 5′ GTATGTCGAGGTAGGCGTGTACG; 3′ CTGCGTTTCCCGGAACCA
Terms and licenses: Academic/Nonprofit Terms; Industry Terms: Not Available to Industry
How to cite: pLI_C-tag TNF was a gift from Veit Hornung (Addgene plasmid # 171178 ; http://n2t.net/addgene:171178 ; RRID:Addgene_171178)
