[The description below was written by a language model from this plasmid's Addgene catalogue record and pLannotate feature annotations shown in this document.]
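Description:
pLI_C-tag TNF is a third-generation-style, self-inactivating lentiviral vector built on the pLIX_403 backbone for doxycycline-inducible expression of a modified human TNF in mammalian cells. In bacteria the roughly 8.3 kb plasmid is maintained through a high-copy ColE1/pUC-type origin and selected with ampicillin via the β-lactamase gene. The viral portion begins with an RSV promoter driving a truncated HIV-1 5′ LTR, followed by the Ψ packaging signal with a gag fragment, the Rev response element and the cPPT/CTS. It ends in a WPRE and a ΔU3 3′ LTR, so the genomic RNA can be packaged when helper functions are supplied in trans, while the integrated provirus lacks LTR promoter activity. An SV40 poly(A) signal and SV40 origin lie downstream of the 3′ LTR.

The payload is an all-in-one Tet-On arrangement. A tight TRE promoter (seven tet operators upstream of a minimal CMV promoter) controls the approximately 700 bp C-tag TNF coding sequence, cloned between NheI and BamHI. In this variant the ADAM cleavage site of TNF (residues 73–76) has been replaced by an internal C-tag sequence. Immediately downstream, a constitutive human PGK promoter drives the puromycin resistance gene followed by the reverse tetracycline transactivator rtTA3 with its VP16-derived activation domain. How the two coding sequences are linked is not annotated in the feature table. Transduced cells can therefore be selected with puromycin, and they carry the transactivator needed to switch on the TRE promoter when doxycycline is added. The associated work describes C-tag TNF as a reporter system for studying TNF shedding.
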