Features (pLannotate 1.2.2; 26 found; start..end, strand, type, name):
     41..158     +  misc_feature   cPPT/CTS: central polypurine tract and central termination sequence of HIV-1
    212..526     +  promoter       tight TRE promoter: Tet-responsive promoter PTight, consisting of seven tet operator sequences followed by the minimal CMV promoter
    543..1241    +  CDS            TNF (sequence partly withheld): TNFA_HUMAN - Also known as TNFA, TNFSF2. Experimental evidence at protein level: Swiss-Prot protein existence level 1. The TNF intracellular domain (ICD) form induces IL12 production in dendritic cells. From Homo sapiens (Human).
   1251..1761    +  promoter       hPGK promoter: human phosphoglycerate kinase 1 promoter
   1771..2367    +  CDS            PuroR (fragment): puromycin N-acetyltransferase; pac from Streptomyces; confers resistance to puromycin
   2422..3119    +  CDS            rtTA3 (fragment): reverse tetracycline transactivator 3 activates expression from Tet-responsive promoters in the presence of doxycycline
   3049..3159    +  CDS            VP48: 3 tandem repeats of the minimal activation domain of herpes simplex virus VP16 (Cheng et al., 2013)
   3195..3743    +  misc_feature   WPRE (fragment): woodchuck hepatitis virus posttranscriptional regulatory element
   3769..3840    +  CDS            nef (fragment): NEF_HV1Z2 - Experimental evidence at protein level: Swiss-Prot protein existence level 1. Extracellular Nef protein targets CD4(+) T-lymphocytes for apoptosis by interacting with CXCR4 surface receptors. From Human immunodeficiency virus type 1 group M subtype D (isolate Z2/CDC-Z34) (HIV-1).
   3842..4075    +  LTR            3' LTR (ΔU3): self-inactivating 3' long terminal repeat (LTR) from HIV-1
   4147..4268    +  polyA_signal   SV40 poly(A) signal: SV40 polyadenylation signal
   4308..4443    +  rep_origin     SV40 ori: SV40 origin of replication
   4451..4514    +  promoter       AmpR promoter: bla
   4515..5375    +  CDS            AmpR: β-lactamase; bla; confers resistance to ampicillin, carbenicillin, and related antibiotics
   5546..6134    +  rep_origin     ori: high-copy-number ColE1/pMB1/pBR322/pUC origin of replication
   6317..6409    +  CDS            lacI (fragment): lac repressor; lacI; The lac repressor binds to the lac operator to inhibit transcription in E. coli. This inhibition can be relieved by adding lactose or isopropyl-β-D-thiogalactopyranoside (IPTG).
   6422..6443    +  protein_bind   CAP binding site: CAP binding activates transcription in the presence of cAMP. E. coli catabolite activator protein
   6458..6488    +  promoter       lac promoter: promoter for the E. coli lac operon
   6496..6512    +  protein_bind   lac operator: The lac repressor binds to the lac operator to inhibit transcription in E. coli. This inhibition can be relieved by adding lactose or isopropyl-β-D-thiogalactopyranoside (IPTG). lac repressor encoded by lacI
   6557..6575    +  promoter       T3 promoter: promoter for bacteriophage T3 RNA polymerase
   6603..6829    +  promoter       RSV promoter: Rous sarcoma virus enhancer/promoter
   6830..7010    +  LTR            5' LTR (truncated): truncated 5' long terminal repeat (LTR) from HIV-1
   7057..7182    +  misc_feature   HIV-1 Ψ: packaging signal of human immunodeficiency virus type 1
   7166..7529    +  CDS            HIV-1 gag (fragment): gag protein from human immunodeficiency virus 1; gag
   7675..7908    +  misc_feature   RRE: The Rev response element (RRE) of HIV-1 allows for Rev-dependent mRNA export from the nucleus to the cytoplasm.
   8285..8309    +  CDS            Rev (fragment): human immunodeficiency virus 1 (HIV-1) Rev protein; rev; enhances nuclear export of unspliced and incompletely spliced viral mRNAs
>Addgene plasmid #171178 | pLI_C-tag TNF | addgene full sequence | sequence record 337806 | Addgene NGS Result
AATTCTCGACCTCGAGACAAATGGCAGTATTCATCCACAATTTTAAAAGAAAAGGGGGGATTGGGGGGTA
CAGTGCAGGGGAAAGAATAGTAGACATAATAGCAACAGACATACAAACTAAAGAATTACAAAAACAAATT
ACAAAAATTCAAAATTTTCGGGTTTATTACAGGGACAGCAGAGATCCACTTTGGCCGCGAATCGATATGT
CGAGTTTACTCCCTATCAGTGATAGAGAACGTATGTCGAGTTTACTCCCTATCAGTGATAGAGAACGATG
TCGAGTTTACTCCCTATCAGTGATAGAGAACGTATGTCGAGTTTACTCCCTATCAGTGATAGAGAACGTA
TGTCGAGTTTACTCCCTATCAGTGATAGAGAACGTATGTCGAGTTTATCCCTATCAGTGATAGAGAACGT
ATGTCGAGTTTACTCCCTATCAGTGATAGAGAACGTATGTCGAGGTAGGCGTGTACGGTGGGAGGCCTAT
ATAAGCAGAGCTCGTTTAGTGAACCGTCAGATCGCCTGGAGAATTGGCTAGCATGAGCACTGAAAGCATG
ATCCGGGACGTGGAGCTGGCCGAGGAGGCGCTCCCCAAGAAGACAGGGGGGCCCCAGGGCTCCAGGCGGT
GCTTGTTCCTCAGCCTCTTCTCCTTCCTGATCGTGGCAGGCGCCACCACGCTCTTCTGCCTGCTGCACTT
TGGAGTGATCGGCCCCCAGAGGGAAGAGTTCCCCAGGGACCTCTCTCTAATCAGCCCTGAGCCGGAAGCT
GTCAGATCATCTTCTCGAACCCCG
[447 nt withheld, positions 795-1241]
TGAGGATCCGGGGTTGGGGTTGCGCCTTTTCCAAGGCAGCCCTGGGTTTGCGCAGGGACGCGGCTGCTCT
GGGCGTGGTTCCGGGAAACGCAGCGGCGCCGACCCTGGGTCTCGCACATTCTTCACGTCCGTTCGCAGCG
TCACCCGGATCTTCGCCGCTACCCTTGTGGGCCCCCCGGCGACGCTTCCTGCTCCGCCCCTAAGTCGGGA
AGGTTCCTTGCGGTTCGCGGCGTGCCGGACGTGACAAACGGAAGCCGCACGTCTCACTAGTACCCTCGCA
GACGGACAGCGCCAGGGAGCAATGGCAGCGCGCCGACCGCGATGGGCTGTGGCCAATAGCGGCTGCTCAG
CAGGGCGCGCCGAGAGCAGCGGCCGGGAAGGGGCGGTGCGGGAGGCGGGGTGTGGGGCGGTAGTGTGGGC
CCTGTTCCTGCCCGCGCGGTGTTCCGCATTCTGCAAGCCTCCGGAGCGCACGTCGGCAGTCGGCTCCCTC
GTTGACCGAATCACCGACCTCTCTCCCCAGCAATTCACCATGACCGAGTACAAGCCCACGGTGCGCCTCG
CCACCCGCGACGACGTCCCCAGGGCCGTACGCACCCTCGCCGCCGCGTTCGCCGACTACCCCGCCACGCG
CCACACCGTCGATCCGGACCGCCACATCGAGCGGGTCACCGAGCTGCAAGAACTCTTCCTCACGCGCGTC
GGGCTCGACATCGGCAAGGTGTGGGTCGCGGACGACGGCGCCGCGGTGGCGGTCTGGACCACGCCGGAGA
GCGTCGAAGCGGGGGCGGTGTTCGCCGAGATCGGCCCGCGCATGGCCGAGTTGAGCGGTTCCCGGCTGGC
CGCGCAGCAACAGATGGAAGGCCTCCTGGCGCCGCACCGGCCCAAGGAGCCCGCGTGGTTCCTGGCCACC
GTCGGCGTCTCGCCCGACCACCAGGGCAAGGGTCTGGGCAGCGCCGTCGTGCTCCCCGGAGTGGAGGCGG
CCGAGCGCGCCGGGGTGCCCGCCTTCCTGGAGACCTCCGCGCCCCGCAACCTCCCCTTCTACGAGCGGCT
CGGCTTCACCGTCACCGCCGACGTCGAGGTGCCCGAAGGACCGCGCACCTGGTGCATGACCCGCAAGCCC
GGTGCCGAAGGTAGAGGTTCTCTCCTCACTTGTGGTGATGTTGAAGAAAACCCTGGTCCAATGTCTAGAC
TGGACAAGAGCAAAGTCATAAACGGAGCTCTGGAATTACTCAATGGTGTCGGTATCGAAGGCCTGACGAC
AAGGAAACTCGCTCAAAAGCTGGGAGTTGAGCAGCCTACCCTGTACTGGCACGTGAAGAACAAGCGGGCC
CTGCTCGATGCCCTGCCAATCGAGATGCTGGACAGGCATCATACCCACTTCTGCCCCCTGGAAGGCGAGT
CATGGCAAGACTTTCTGCGGAACAACGCCAAGTCATACCGCTGTGCTCTCCTCTCACATCGCGACGGGGC
TAAAGTGCATCTCGGCACCCGCCCAACAGAGAAACAGTACGAAACCCTGGAAAATCAGCTCGCGTTCCTG
TGTCAGCAAGGCTTCTCCCTGGAGAACGCACTGTACGCTCTGTCCGCCGTGGGCCACTTTACACTGGGCT
GCGTATTGGAGGAACAGGAGCATCAAGTAGCAAAAGAGGAAAGAGAGACACCTACCACCGATTCTATGCC
CCCACTTCTGAGACAAGCAATTGAGCTGTTCGACCGGCAGGGAGCCGAACCTGCCTTCCTTTTCGGCCTG
GAACTAATCATATGTGGCCTGGAGAAACAGCTAAAGTGCGAAAGCGGCGGGCCGACCGACGCCCTTGACG
ATTTTGACTTAGACATGCTCCCAGCCGATGCCCTTGACGACTTTGACCTTGATATGCTGCCTGCTGACGC
TCTTGACGATTTTGACCTTGACATGCTCCCCGGGTAACTAAGTAAGGATCGATCCAAGATATCGTATTCT
TAACTATGTTGCTCCTTTTACGCTATGTGGATACGCTGCTTTAATGCCTTTGTATCATGCTATTGCTTCC
CGTATGGCTTTCATTTTCTCCTCCTTGTATAAATCCTGGTTGCTGTCTCTTTATGAGGAGTTGTGGCCCG
TTGTCAGGCAACGTGGCGTGGTGTGCACTGTGTTTGCTGACGCAACCCCCACTGGTTGGGGCATTGCCAC
CACCTGTCAGCTCCTTTCCGGGACTTTCGCTTTCCCCCTCCCTATTGCCACGGCGGAACTCATCGCCGCC
TGCCTTGCCCGCTGCTGGACAGGGGCTCGGCTGTTGGGCACTGACAATTCCGTGGTGTTGTCGGGGAAGC
TGACGTCCTTTCCATGGCTGCTCGCCTGTGTTGCCACCTGGATTCTGCGCGGGACGTCCTTCTGCTACGT
CCCTTCGGCCCTCAATCCAGCGGACCTTCCTTCCCGCGGCCTGCTGCCGGCTCTGCGGCCTCTTCCGCGT
CTTCGCCTTCGCCCTCAGACGAGTCGGATCTCCCTTTGGGCCGCCTCCCCGCCTGTTTCGCCTCGGCGTC
CGGACTAGAGGTACCTTTAAGACCAATGACTTACAAGGCAGCTGTAGATCTTAGCCACTTTTTAAAAGAA
AAGGGGGGACTGGAAGGGCTAATTCACTCCCAACGAAGACAAGATCTGCTTTTTGCTTGTACTGGGTCTC
TCTGGTTAGACCAGATCTGAGCCTGGGAGCTCTCTGGCTAACTAGGGAACCCACTGCTTAAGCCTCAATA
AAGCTTGCCTTGAGTGCTTCAAGTAGTGTGTGCCCGTCTGTTGTGTGACTCTGGTAACTAGAGATCCCTC
AGACCCTTTTAGTCAGTGTGGAAAATCTCTAGCAGTAGTAGTTCATGTCATCTTATTATTCAGTATTTAT
AACTTGCAAAGAAATGAATATCAGAGAGTGAGAGGAACTTGTTTATTGCAGCTTATAATGGTTACAAATA
AAGCAATAGCATCACAAATTTCACAAATAAAGCATTTTTTTCACTGCATTCTAGTTGTGGTTTGTCCAAA
CTCATCAATGTATCTTATCATGTCTGGCTCTAGCTATCCCGCCCCTAACTCCGCCCATCCCGCCCCTAAC
TCCGCCCAGTTCCGCCCATTCTCCGCCCCATGGCTGACTAATTTTTTTTATTTATGCAGAGGCCGAGGCC
GCCTCGGCCTCTGAGCTATTCCAGAAGTAGTGAGGAGGCTTTTTTGGAGGCCTTTCAAATATGTATCCGC
TCATGAGACAATAACCCTGATAAATGCTTCAATAATATTGAAAAAGGAAGAGTATGAGTATTCAACATTT
CCGTGTCGCCCTTATTCCCTTTTTTGCGGCATTTTGCCTTCCTGTTTTTGCTCACCCAGAAACGCTGGTG
AAAGTAAAAGATGCTGAAGATCAGTTGGGTGCACGAGTGGGTTACATCGAACTGGATCTCAACAGCGGTA
AGATCCTTGAGAGTTTTCGCCCCGAAGAACGTTTTCCAATGATGAGCACTTTTAAAGTTCTGCTATGTGG
CGCGGTATTATCCCGTATTGACGCCGGGCAAGAGCAACTCGGTCGCCGCATACACTATTCTCAGAATGAC
TTGGTTGAGTACTCACCAGTCACAGAAAAGCATCTTACGGATGGCATGACAGTAAGAGAATTATGCAGTG
CTGCCATAACCATGAGTGATAACACTGCGGCCAACTTACTTCTGACAACGATCGGAGGACCGAAGGAGCT
AACCGCTTTTTTGCACAACATGGGGGATCATGTAACTCGCCTTGATCGTTGGGAACCGGAGCTGAATGAA
GCCATACCAAACGACGAGCGTGACACCACGATGCCTGTAGCAATGGCAACAACGTTGCGCAAACTATTAA
CTGGCGAACTACTTACTCTAGCTTCCCGGCAACAATTAATAGACTGGATGGAGGCGGATAAAGTTGCAGG
ACCACTTCTGCGCTCGGCCCTTCCGGCTGGCTGGTTTATTGCTGATAAATCTGGAGCCGGTGAGCGTGGG
TCTCGCGGTATCATTGCAGCACTGGGGCCAGATGGTAAGCCCTCCCGTATCGTAGTTATCTACACGACGG
GGAGTCAGGCAACTATGGATGAACGAAATAGACAGATCGCTGAGATAGGTGCCTCACTGATTAAGCATTG
GTAACTGTCAGACCAAGTTTACTCATATATACTTTAGATTGATTTAAAACTTCATTTTTAATTTAAAAGG
ATCTAGGTGAAGATCCTTTTTGATAATCTCATGACCAAAATCCCTTAACGTGAGTTTTCGTTCCACTGAG
CGTCAGACCCCGTAGAAAAGATCAAAGGATCTTCTTGAGATCCTTTTTTTCTGCGCGTAATCTGCTGCTT
GCAAACAAAAAAACCACCGCTACCAGCGGTGGTTTGTTTGCCGGATCAAGAGCTACCAACTCTTTTTCCG
AAGGTAACTGGCTTCAGCAGAGCGCAGATACCAAATACTGTTCTTCTAGTGTAGCCGTAGTTAGGCCACC
ACTTCAAGAACTCTGTAGCACCGCCTACATACCTCGCTCTGCTAATCCTGTTACCAGTGGCTGCTGCCAG
TGGCGATAAGTCGTGTCTTACCGGGTTGGACTCAAGACGATAGTTACCGGATAAGGCGCAGCGGTCGGGC
TGAACGGGGGGTTCGTGCACACAGCCCAGCTTGGAGCGAACGACCTACACCGAACTGAGATACCTACAGC
GTGAGCTATGAGAAAGCGCCACGCTTCCCGAAGGGAGAAAGGCGGACAGGTATCCGGTAAGCGGCAGGGT
CGGAACAGGAGAGCGCACGAGGGAGCTTCCAGGGGGAAACGCCTGGTATCTTTATAGTCCTGTCGGGTTT
CGCCACCTCTGACTTGAGCGTCGATTTTTGTGATGCTCGTCAGGGGGGCGGAGCCTATGGAAAAACGCCA
GCAACGCGGCCTTTTTACGGTTCCTGGCCTTTTGCTGGCCTTTTGCTCACATGTTCTTTCCTGCGTTATC
CCCTGATTCTGTGGATAACCGTATTACCGCCTTTGAGTGAGCTGATACCGCTCGCCGCAGCCGAACGACC
GAGCGCAGCGAGTCAGTGAGCGAGGAAGCGGAAGAGCGCCCAATACGCAAACCGCCTCTCCCCGCGCGTT
GGCCGATTCATTAATGCAGCTGGCACGACAGGTTTCCCGACTGGAAAGCGGGCAGTGAGCGCAACGCAAT
TAATGTGAGTTAGCTCACTCATTAGGCACCCCAGGCTTTACACTTTATGCTTCCGGCTCGTATGTTGTGT
GGAATTGTGAGCGGATAACAATTTCACACAGGAAACAGCTATGACCATGATTACGCCAAGCGCGCAATTA
ACCCTCACTAAAGGGAACAAAAGCTGGAGCTGCAAGCTTAATGTAGTCTTATGCAATACTCTTGTAGTCT
TGCAACATGGTAACGATGAGTTAGCAACATGCCTTACAAGGAGAGAAAAAGCACCGTGCATGCCGATTGG
TGGAAGTAAGGTGGTACGATCGTGCCTTATTAGGAAGGCAACAGACGGGTCTGACATGGATTGGACGAAC
CACTGAATTGCCGCATTGCAGAGATATTGTATTTAAGTGCCTAGCTCGATACATAAACGGGTCTCTCTGG
TTAGACCAGATCTGAGCCTGGGAGCTCTCTGGCTAACTAGGGAACCCACTGCTTAAGCCTCAATAAAGCT
TGCCTTGAGTGCTTCAAGTAGTGTGTGCCCGTCTGTTGTGTGACTCTGGTAACTAGAGATCCCTCAGACC
CTTTTAGTCAGTGTGGAAAATCTCTAGCAGTGGCGCCCGAACAGGGACTTGAAAGCGAAAGGGAAACCAG
AGGAGCTCTCTCGACGCAGGACTCGGCTTGCTGAAGCGCGCACGGCAAGAGGCGAGGGGCGGCGACTGGT
GAGTACGCCAAAAATTTTGACTAGCGGAGGCTAGAAGGAGAGAGATGGGTGCGAGAGCGTCAGTATTAAG
CGGGGGAGAATTAGATCGCGATGGGAAAAAATTCGGTTAAGGCCAGGGGGAAAGAAAAAATATAAATTAA
AACATATAGTATGGGCAAGCAGGGAGCTAGAACGATTCGCAGTTAATCCTGGCCTGTTAGAAACATCAGA
AGGCTGTAGACAAATACTGGGACAGCTACAACCATCCCTTCAGACAGGATCAGAAGAACTTAGATCATTA
TATAATACAGTAGCAACCCTCTATTGTGTGCATCAAAGGATAGAGATAAAAGACACCAAGGAAGCTTTAG
ACAAGATAGAGGAAGAGCAAAACAAAAGTAAGACCACCGCACAGCAAGCGGCCGCTGATCTTCAGACCTG
GAGGAGGAGATATGAGGGACAATTGGAGAAGTGAATTATATAAATATAAAGTAGTAAAAATTGAACCATT
AGGAGTAGCACCCACCAAGGCAAAGAGAAGAGTGGTGCAGAGAGAAAAAAGAGCAGTGGGAATAGGAGCT
TTGTTCCTTGGGTTCTTGGGAGCAGCAGGAAGCACTATGGGCGCAGCGTCAATGACGCTGACGGTACAGG
CCAGACAATTATTGTCTGGTATAGTGCAGCAGCAGAACAATTTGCTGAGGGCTATTGAGGCGCAACAGCA
TCTGTTGCAACTCACAGTCTGGGGCATCAAGCAGCTCCAGGCAAGAATCCTGGCTGTGGAAAGATACCTA
AAGGATCAACAGCTCCTGGGGATTTGGGGTTGCTCTGGAAAACTCATTTGCACCACTGCTGTGCCTTGGA
ATGCTAGTTGGAGTAATAAATCTCTGGAACAGATTTGGAATCACACGACCTGGATGGAGTGGGACAGAGA
AATTAACAATTACACAAGCTTAATACACTCCTTAATTGAAGAATCGCAAAACCAGCAAGAAAAGAATGAA
CAAGAATTATTGGAATTAGATAAATGGGCAAGTTTGTGGAATTGGTTTAACATAACAAATTGGCTGTGGT
ATATAAAATTATTCATAATGATAGTAGGAGGCTTGGTAGGTTTAAGAATAGTTTTTGCTGTACTTTCTAT
AGTGAATAGAGTTAGGCAGGGATATTCACCATTATCGTTTCAGACCCACCTCCCAACCCCGAGGGGAC
